LOCUS       Exported 5359 bp ds-DNA circular SYN 12-MAY-2021
DEFINITION  synthetic circular DNA
ACCESSION   .
VERSION     .
KEYWORDS    pGEX p85b(C)-SH2
SOURCE      synthetic DNA construct
  ORGANISM  synthetic DNA construct
REFERENCE   1 (bases 1 to 5359)
  AUTHORS   Machida K, Thompson CM, Dierck K, Jablonowski K, Karkkainen S, Liu
            B, Zhang H, Nash PD, Newman DK, Nollau P, Pawson T, Renkema GH,
            Saksela K, Schiller MR, Shin DG, Mayer BJ
  TITLE     High-throughput phosphotyrosine profiling using SH2 domains.
  JOURNAL   Mol Cell. 2007 Jun 22;26(6):899-915.
  PUBMED    17588523
REFERENCE   2 (bases 1 to 5359)
  AUTHORS   .
  TITLE     Direct Submission
  JOURNAL   Exported May 12, 2021 from SnapGene Server 1.1.58
            http://www.snapgene.com
FEATURES             Location/Qualifiers
     source          1..5359
                     /organism="synthetic DNA construct"
                     /mol_type="other DNA"
     promoter        183..211
                     /label=tac promoter
                     /note="strong E. coli promoter; hybrid between the trp and
                     lac UV5 promoters"
     protein_bind    219..235
                     /label=lac operator
                     /bound_moiety="lac repressor encoded by lacI"
                     /note="The lac repressor binds to the lac operator to
                     inhibit transcription in E. coli. This inhibition can be
                     relieved by adding lactose or
                     isopropyl-beta-D-thiogalactopyranoside (IPTG)."
     CDS             258..911
                     /codon_start=1
                     /product="glutathione S-transferase from Schistosoma
                     japonicum"
                     /label=GST
                     /translation="MSPILGYWKIKGLVQPTRLLLEYLEEKYEEHLYERDEGDKWRNKK
                     FELGLEFPNLPYYIDGDVKLTQSMAIIRYIADKHNMLGGCPKERAEISMLEGAVLDIRY
                     GVSRIAYSKDFETLKVDFLSKLPEMLKMFEDRLCHKTYLNGDHVTHPDFMLYDALDVVL
                     YMDPMCLDAFPKLVCFKKRIEAIPQIDKYLKSSKYIAWPLQGWQATFGGGDHPPK"
     primer_bind     869..891
                     /label=pGEX 5'
                     /note="pGEX vectors, Glutathione-S-transferase, forward
                     primer"
     CDS             918..941
                     /codon_start=1
                     /product="recognition and cleavage site for human
                     rhinovirus 3C and PreScission proteases"
                     /label=HRV 3C site
                     /translation="LEVLFQGP"
     primer_bind     complement(1409..1431)
                     /label=pGEX 3'
                     /note="pGEX vectors, reverse primer"
     primer_bind     complement(1576..1594)
                     /label=pBRforEco
                     /note="pBR322 vectors, upsteam of EcoRI site, forward
                     primer"
     promoter        1662..1766
                     /gene="bla"
                     /label=AmpR promoter
     CDS             1767..2627
                     /codon_start=1
                     /gene="bla"
                     /product="beta-lactamase"
                     /label=AmpR
                     /note="confers resistance to ampicillin, carbenicillin, and
                     related antibiotics"
                     /translation="MSIQHFRVALIPFFAAFCLPVFAHPETLVKVKDAEDQLGARVGYI
                     ELDLNSGKILESFRPEERFPMMSTFKVLLCGAVLSRVDAGQEQLGRRIHYSQNDLVEYS
                     PVTEKHLTDGMTVRELCSAAITMSDNTAANLLLTTIGGPKELTAFLHNMGDHVTRLDRW
                     EPELNEAIPNDERDTTMPAAMATTLRKLLTGELLTLASRQQLIDWMEADKVAGPLLRSA
                     LPAGWFIADKSGAGERGSRGIIAALGPDGKPSRIVVIYTTGSQATMDERNRQIAEIGAS
                     LIKHW"
     primer_bind     complement(1985..2004)
                     /label=Amp-R
                     /note="Ampicillin resistance gene, reverse primer"
     rep_origin      2798..3386
                     /direction=RIGHT
                     /label=ori
                     /note="high-copy-number ColE1/pMB1/pBR322/pUC origin of
                     replication"
     primer_bind     3287..3306
                     /label=pBR322ori-F
                     /note="pBR322 origin, forward primer"
     primer_bind     3540..3557
                     /label=L4440
                     /note="L4440 vector, forward primer"
     promoter        3630..3707
                     /gene="lacI (mutant)"
                     /label=lacIq promoter
                     /note="In the lacIq allele, a single base change in the
                     promoter boosts expression of the lacI gene about 10-fold."
     CDS             3708..4790
                     /codon_start=1
                     /gene="lacI"
                     /product="lac repressor"
                     /label=lacI
                     /note="The lac repressor binds to the lac operator to
                     inhibit transcription in E. coli. This inhibition can be
                     relieved by adding lactose or
                     isopropyl-beta-D-thiogalactopyranoside (IPTG)."
                     /translation="MKPVTLYDVAEYAGVSYQTVSRVVNQASHVSAKTREKVEAAMAEL
                     NYIPNRVAQQLAGKQSLLIGVATSSLALHAPSQIVAAIKSRADQLGASVVVSMVERSGV
                     EACKAAVHNLLAQRVSGLIINYPLDDQDAIAVEAACTNVPALFLDVSDQTPINSIIFSH
                     EDGTRLGVEHLVALGHQQIALLAGPLSSVSARLRLAGWHKYLTRNQIQPIAEREGDWSA
                     MSGFQQTMQMLNEGIVPTAMLVANDQMALGAMRAITESGLRVGADISVVGYDDTEDSSC
                     YIPPSTTIKQDFRLLGQTSVDRLLQLSQGQAVKGNQLLPVSLVKRKTTLAPNTQTASPR
                     ALADSLMQLARQVSRLESGQ"
     primer_bind     complement(3727..3746)
                     /label=LacI-R
                     /note="LacI, reverse primer"
     protein_bind    4803..4824
                     /label=CAP binding site
                     /bound_moiety="E. coli catabolite activator protein"
                     /note="CAP binding activates transcription in the presence
                     of cAMP."
     promoter        4839..4869
                     /label=lac promoter
                     /note="promoter for the E. coli lac operon"
     protein_bind    4877..4893
                     /label=lac operator
                     /bound_moiety="lac repressor encoded by lacI"
                     /note="The lac repressor binds to the lac operator to
                     inhibit transcription in E. coli. This inhibition can be
                     relieved by adding lactose or
                     isopropyl-beta-D-thiogalactopyranoside (IPTG)."
     primer_bind     4901..4917
                     /label=M13 rev
                     /note="common sequencing primer, one of multiple similar
                     variants"
     primer_bind     4901..4917
                     /label=M13 Reverse
                     /note="In lacZ gene. Also called M13-rev"
     CDS             4913..81
                     /codon_start=1
                     /gene="lacZ fragment"
                     /product="LacZ-alpha fragment of beta-galactosidase"
                     /label=lacZ-alpha
                     /translation="MTMITDSLAVVLQRRDWENPGVTQLNRLAAHPPFASWRNSEEART
                     DRPSQQLRSLNGEWRFAWFPAPEAVPESWLECDLPEADTVVVPSNWQMHGYDAPIYTNV
                     TYPITVNPPFVPTENPTGCYSLTFNVDESWLQEGQTRIIFDGVGITLSTARCTNASGVR
                     QPSEAVVWLCRS"
     primer_bind     complement(4933..4950)
                     /label=M13 Forward
                     /note="In lacZ gene. Also called M13-F20 or M13 (-21)
                     Forward"
     primer_bind     complement(4933..4949)
                     /label=M13 fwd
                     /note="common sequencing primer, one of multiple similar
                     variants"
     primer_bind     complement(4942..4964)
                     /label=M13/pUC Forward
                     /note="In lacZ gene"
ORIGIN
        1 acgttatcga ctgcacggtg caccaatgct tctggcgtca ggcagccatc ggaagctgtg
       61 gtatggctgt gcaggtcgta aatcactgca taattcgtgt cgctcaaggc gcactcccgt
      121 tctggataat gttttttgcg ccgacatcat aacggttctg gcaaatattc tgaaatgagc
      181 tgttgacaat taatcatcgg ctcgtataat gtgtggaatt gtgagcggat aacaatttca
      241 cacaggaaac agtattcatg tcccctatac taggttattg gaaaattaag ggccttgtgc
      301 aacccactcg acttcttttg gaatatcttg aagaaaaata tgaagagcat ttgtatgagc
      361 gcgatgaagg tgataaatgg cgaaacaaaa agtttgaatt gggtttggag tttcccaatc
      421 ttccttatta tattgatggt gatgttaaat taacacagtc tatggccatc atacgttata
      481 tagctgacaa gcacaacatg ttgggtggtt gtccaaaaga gcgtgcagag atttcaatgc
      541 ttgaaggagc ggttttggat attagatacg gtgtttcgag aattgcatat agtaaagact
      601 ttgaaactct caaagttgat tttcttagca agctacctga aatgctgaaa atgttcgaag
      661 atcgtttatg tcataaaaca tatttaaatg gtgatcatgt aacccatcct gacttcatgt
      721 tgtatgacgc tcttgatgtt gttttataca tggacccaat gtgcctggat gcgttcccaa
      781 aattagtttg ttttaaaaaa cgtattgaag ctatcccaca aattgataag tacttgaaat
      841 ccagcaagta tatagcatgg cctttgcagg gctggcaagc cacgtttggt ggtggcgacc
      901 atcctccaaa atcggatctg gaagttctgt tccaggggcc cctgggatcc gggcgcgcca
      961 tggacgagga cgatctcccg caccacgagg aacgcacttg gtacgtgggc aagatcaacc
     1021 gcacgcaggc agaggagatg ctgagtggca agcgggatgg caccttcctc atccgcgaga
     1081 gcagccagcg gggctgctac gcctgctccg tggtagtgga cggcgacacc aagcactgcg
     1141 tcatctaccg cacggccacc ggcttcggct tcgcggagcc ctacaacctg tacgggtcgc
     1201 tgaaggagct ggtgctgcac taccagcacg cctcgctggt gcagcacaac gacgcgctca
     1261 ccgtcaccct ggcgcaccca gtgcgcgccc cgggccccgg cccgccgcct gccgcccgct
     1321 taattaacga attcccgggt cgactcgagc ggccgcatcg tgactgactg acgatctgcc
     1381 tcgcgcgttt cggtgatgac ggtgaaaacc tctgacacat gcagctcccg gagacggtca
     1441 cagcttgtct gtaagcggat gccgggagca gacaagcccg tcagggcgcg tcagcgggtg
     1501 ttggcgggtg tcggggcgca gccatgaccc agtcacgtag cgatagcgga gtgtataatt
     1561 cttgaagacg aaagggcctc gtgatacgcc tatttttata ggttaatgtc atgataataa
     1621 tggtttctta gacgtcaggt ggcacttttc ggggaaatgt gcgcggaacc cctatttgtt
     1681 tatttttcta aatacattca aatatgtatc cgctcatgag acaataaccc tgataaatgc
     1741 ttcaataata ttgaaaaagg aagagtatga gtattcaaca tttccgtgtc gcccttattc
     1801 ccttttttgc ggcattttgc cttcctgttt ttgctcaccc agaaacgctg gtgaaagtaa
     1861 aagatgctga agatcagttg ggtgcacgag tgggttacat cgaactggat ctcaacagcg
     1921 gtaagatcct tgagagtttt cgccccgaag aacgttttcc aatgatgagc acttttaaag
     1981 ttctgctatg tggcgcggta ttatcccgtg ttgacgccgg gcaagagcaa ctcggtcgcc
     2041 gcatacacta ttctcagaat gacttggttg agtactcacc agtcacagaa aagcatctta
     2101 cggatggcat gacagtaaga gaattatgca gtgctgccat aaccatgagt gataacactg
     2161 cggccaactt acttctgaca acgatcggag gaccgaagga gctaaccgct tttttgcaca
     2221 acatggggga tcatgtaact cgccttgatc gttgggaacc ggagctgaat gaagccatac
     2281 caaacgacga gcgtgacacc acgatgcctg cagcaatggc aacaacgttg cgcaaactat
     2341 taactggcga actacttact ctagcttccc ggcaacaatt aatagactgg atggaggcgg
     2401 ataaagttgc aggaccactt ctgcgctcgg cccttccggc tggctggttt attgctgata
     2461 aatctggagc cggtgagcgt gggtctcgcg gtatcattgc agcactgggg ccagatggta
     2521 agccctcccg tatcgtagtt atctacacga cggggagtca ggcaactatg gatgaacgaa
     2581 atagacagat cgctgagata ggtgcctcac tgattaagca ttggtaactg tcagaccaag
     2641 tttactcata tatactttag attgatttaa aacttcattt ttaatttaaa aggatctagg
     2701 tgaagatcct ttttgataat ctcatgacca aaatccctta acgtgagttt tcgttccact
     2761 gagcgtcaga ccccgtagaa aagatcaaag gatcttcttg agatcctttt tttctgcgcg
     2821 taatctgctg cttgcaaaca aaaaaaccac cgctaccagc ggtggtttgt ttgccggatc
     2881 aagagctacc aactcttttt ccgaaggtaa ctggcttcag cagagcgcag ataccaaata
     2941 ctgtccttct agtgtagccg tagttaggcc accacttcaa gaactctgta gcaccgccta
     3001 catacctcgc tctgctaatc ctgttaccag tggctgctgc cagtggcgat aagtcgtgtc
     3061 ttaccgggtt ggactcaaga cgatagttac cggataaggc gcagcggtcg ggctgaacgg
     3121 ggggttcgtg cacacagccc agcttggagc gaacgaccta caccgaactg agatacctac
     3181 agcgtgagct atgagaaagc gccacgcttc ccgaagggag aaaggcggac aggtatccgg
     3241 taagcggcag ggtcggaaca ggagagcgca cgagggagct tccaggggga aacgcctggt
     3301 atctttatag tcctgtcggg tttcgccacc tctgacttga gcgtcgattt ttgtgatgct
     3361 cgtcaggggg gcggagccta tggaaaaacg ccagcaacgc ggccttttta cggttcctgg
     3421 ccttttgctg gccttttgct cacatgttct ttcctgcgtt atcccctgat tctgtggata
     3481 accgtattac cgcctttgag tgagctgata ccgctcgccg cagccgaacg accgagcgca
     3541 gcgagtcagt gagcgaggaa gcggaagagc gcctgatgcg gtattttctc cttacgcatc
     3601 tgtgcggtat ttcacaccgc ataaattccg acaccatcga atggtgcaaa acctttcgcg
     3661 gtatggcatg atagcgcccg gaagagagtc aattcagggt ggtgaatgtg aaaccagtaa
     3721 cgttatacga tgtcgcagag tatgccggtg tctcttatca gaccgtttcc cgcgtggtga
     3781 accaggccag ccacgtttct gcgaaaacgc gggaaaaagt ggaagcggcg atggcggagc
     3841 tgaattacat tcccaaccgc gtggcacaac aactggcggg caaacagtcg ttgctgattg
     3901 gcgttgccac ctccagtctg gccctgcacg cgccgtcgca aattgtcgcg gcgattaaat
     3961 ctcgcgccga tcaactgggt gccagcgtgg tggtgtcgat ggtagaacga agcggcgtcg
     4021 aagcctgtaa agcggcggtg cacaatcttc tcgcgcaacg cgtcagtggg ctgatcatta
     4081 actatccgct ggatgaccag gatgccattg ctgtggaagc tgcctgcact aatgttccgg
     4141 cgttatttct tgatgtctct gaccagacac ccatcaacag tattattttc tcccatgaag
     4201 acggtacgcg actgggcgtg gagcatctgg tcgcattggg tcaccagcaa atcgcgctgt
     4261 tagcgggccc attaagttct gtctcggcgc gtctgcgtct ggctggctgg cataaatatc
     4321 tcactcgcaa tcaaattcag ccgatagcgg aacgggaagg cgactggagt gccatgtccg
     4381 gttttcaaca aaccatgcaa atgctgaatg agggcatcgt tcccactgcg atgctggttg
     4441 ccaacgatca gatggcgctg ggcgcaatgc gcgccattac cgagtccggg ctgcgcgttg
     4501 gtgcggatat ctcggtagtg ggatacgacg ataccgaaga cagctcatgt tatatcccgc
     4561 cgtcaaccac catcaaacag gattttcgcc tgctggggca aaccagcgtg gaccgcttgc
     4621 tgcaactctc tcagggccag gcggtgaagg gcaatcagct gttgcccgtc tcactggtga
     4681 aaagaaaaac caccctggcg cccaatacgc aaaccgcctc tccccgcgcg ttggccgatt
     4741 cattaatgca gctggcacga caggtttccc gactggaaag cgggcagtga gcgcaacgca
     4801 attaatgtga gttagctcac tcattaggca ccccaggctt tacactttat gcttccggct
     4861 cgtatgttgt gtggaattgt gagcggataa caatttcaca caggaaacag ctatgaccat
     4921 gattacggat tcactggccg tcgttttaca acgtcgtgac tgggaaaacc ctggcgttac
     4981 ccaacttaat cgccttgcag cacatccccc tttcgccagc tggcgtaata gcgaagaggc
     5041 ccgcaccgat cgcccttccc aacagttgcg cagcctgaat ggcgaatggc gctttgcctg
     5101 gtttccggca ccagaagcgg tgccggaaag ctggctggag tgcgatcttc ctgaggccga
     5161 tactgtcgtc gtcccctcaa actggcagat gcacggttac gatgcgccca tctacaccaa
     5221 cgtaacctat cccattacgg tcaatccgcc gtttgttccc acggagaatc cgacgggttg
     5281 ttactcgctc acatttaatg ttgatgaaag ctggctacag gaaggccaga cgcgaattat
     5341 ttttgatggc gttggaatt
//
