[The description below was written by a language model from this plasmid's Addgene catalogue record and the feature table of its GenBank file.]
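Description:
pGEX p85b(C)-SH2 is a bacterial expression plasmid built on the pGEX6P1 backbone for producing the C-terminal SH2 domain of human PIK3R2 (the p85-beta regulatory subunit of PI3-kinase) as a GST fusion protein in E. coli. The roughly 390 bp insert, encoding amino acids 610–728, was cloned between the BamHI and EcoRI sites, both of which remain intact. The insert is not annotated as a separate feature in the sequence record, but it falls in the interval between the protease site and the pGEX 3' primer site. The full annotated plasmid is 5359 bp.

Expression is driven by the tac promoter, a strong trp/lac hybrid, followed by a lac operator. The plasmid also carries lacI under the lacIq promoter, so the repressor keeps transcription off until it is induced with IPTG. The reading frame begins with Schistosoma japonicum glutathione S-transferase, continues through a human rhinovirus 3C/PreScission protease recognition site, and then enters the SH2 domain. This allows affinity capture on glutathione resin and optional removal of the GST moiety. The depositor gives the fusion protein's mass as about 39 kDa. The plasmid is maintained through a ColE1/pBR322-type origin and selected with ampicillin via beta-lactamase. The catalogue lists it as low copy, whereas the generic feature annotation describes this origin family as high copy. A residual lac promoter/lacZ-alpha fragment from the backbone is also present.

The associated publication concerns high-throughput phosphotyrosine profiling using SH2 domains, which suggests the purified GST-SH2 protein serves as a probe for tyrosine-phosphorylated binding sites.
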