Addgene plasmid #46466: pGEX p85b(C)-SH2
Depositing lab: Bruce Mayer. Depositing organization: University of Connecticut Health Center. Publication: High-throughput phosphotyrosine profiling using SH2 domains. Machida K, Thompson CM, Dierck K, Jablonowski K, Karkkainen S, Liu B, Zhang H, Nash PD, Newman DK, Nollau P, Pawson T, Renkema GH, Saksela K, Schiller MR, Shin DG, Mayer BJ. Mol Cell. 2007 Jun 22;26(6):899-915. 10.1016/j.molcel.2007.05.031 PubMed 17588523.
Backbone
  Vector backbone: pGEX6P1
  Backbone manufacturer: GE Healthcare Biosciences
  Backbone size w/o insert (bp): 4900
  Vector type: Bacterial Expression
Growth in bacteria
  Bacterial resistance: Ampicillin, 100 μg/mL
  Growth temperature: 37°C
  Growth strain: DH5alpha
  Copy number: Low Copy
Gene/Insert
  Gene/Insert name: p85b(C) (alt names: PIK3R2; PIK3R2; MGC138113; p85; P85B; p85-BETA;)
  Species: H. sapiens (human)
  Insert size (bp): 390
  Mutation: contains amino acids 610-728
  Entrez Gene: PIK3R2 (a.k.a. MPPH, MPPH1, P85B, p85, p85-BETA, p85beta)
  Promoter: Tac
  Tag / fusion protein: GST (N terminal on backbone); PreScission (N terminal on backbone)
  Cloning method: Restriction Enzyme; 5′ cloning site BamHI (not destroyed); 3′ cloning site EcoRI (not destroyed)
  Sequencing primers: 5′ pGEX-5; 3′ pGEX-3
Terms and licenses: Academic/Nonprofit Terms; Industry Terms: Not Available to Industry
Depositor comments: The molecular weight of the GST fusion protein is approximately 39 kDa
How to cite: pGEX p85b(C)-SH2 was a gift from Bruce Mayer (Addgene plasmid # 46466 ; http://n2t.net/addgene:46466 ; RRID:Addgene_46466)
