>Addgene plasmid #46466 | pGEX p85b(C)-SH2 | depositor partial sequence | sequence record 65654 | Insert sequence
GGATCCGGGCGCGCCATGGACGAGGACGATCTCCCGCACCACGAGGAACGCACTTGGTACGTGGGCAAGA
TCAACCGCACGCAGGCAGAGGAGATGCTGAGTGGCAAGCGGGATGGCACCTTCCTCATCCGCGAGAGCAG
CCAGCGGGGCTGCTACGCCTGCTCCGTGGTAGTGGACGGCGACACCAAGCACTGCGTCATCTACCGCACG
GCCACCGGCTTCGGCTTCGCGGAGCCCTACAACCTGTACGGGTCGCTGAAGGAGCTGGTGCTGCACTACC
AGCACGCCTCGCTGGTGCAGCACAACGACGCGCTCACCGTCACCCTGGCGCACCCAGTGCGCGCCCCGGG
CCCCGGCCCGCCGCCTGCCGCCCGCTTAATTAACGAATTC
