>Addgene plasmid #46466 | pGEX p85b(C)-SH2 | addgene partial sequence | sequence record 67991 | pGEX5
GGATCTGGAAGTTCTGTTCCAGGGGCCCCTGGGATCCGGGCGCGCCATGGACGAGGACGATCTCCCGCAC
CACGAGGAACGCACTTGGTACGTGGGCAAGATCAACCGCACGCAGGCAGAGGAGATGCTGAGTGGCAAGC
GGGATGGCACCTTCCTCATCCGCGAGAGCAGCCAGCGGGGCTGCTACGCCTGCTCCGTGGTAGTGGACGG
CGACACCAAGCACTGCGTCATCTACCGCACGGCCACCGGCTTCGGCTTCGCGGAGCCCTACAACCTGTAC
GGGTCGCTGAAGGAGCTGGTGCTGCACTACCAGCACGCCTCGCTGGTGCAGCACAACGACGCGCTCACCG
TCACCCTGGCGCACCCAGTGCGCGCCCCGGGCCCCGGCCCGCCGCCTGCCGCCCGCTTAATTAACGAATT
CCCGGGTCGACTCGAGCGGCCGCATCGTGACTGACTGACGATCTGCCTCGCGCGTTTCGGTGATGACGGT
GAAAACCTCTGACACATGCAGCTCCCGGAGACGGTCACAGCTTGTCTGTAAGCGGATGCCGGGAGCAGAC
AAGCCCGTCAGGGCGCGTCAGCGGGTGTTGGCGGGTGTCGGGGCGCAGCCATGACCCAGTCACGTAGCGA
TAGCGGAGTGTATAATTCTTGAAGACGAAAGGGCCTCGTGATACGCCTATTTTTATAGGTTAATGTCATG
ATAATAATGGTTTCTTAGACGTCAGGTGGCACTTTTCGGGGAAATGTGCGCGGAACCCCTATTTGTTTAT
TTTTCTAAATACATTCAAATATGTATCCGCTCATGAGACAATAACCCTGATAAATGCTTCAATAATATTG
AAAAAGGAAGAGTATGAGTATTCA
